Addgene plasmid #192896: pPB-cT3G-cERP2-GATA4
Purpose: Barcoded piggybac transposon vector with Dox-inducible expression of GATA4
Depositing lab: George Church. Depositing organization: Harvard Medical School. Publication: Directed differentiation of human iPSCs to functional ovarian granulosa-like cells via transcription factor overexpression. Pierson Smela MD, Kramme CC, Fortuna PRJ, Adams JL, Su R, Dong E, Kobayashi M, Brixi G, Kavirayuni VS, Tysinger E, Kohman RE, Shioda T, Chatterjee P, Church GM. Elife. 2023 Feb 21;12:e83291. doi: 10.7554/eLife.83291. PubMed 36803359.
Backbone
  Vector backbone: PB-CT3G-CERP2-MG
  Backbone manufacturer: George Church (Addgene plasmid # 175503)
  Backbone size w/o insert (bp): 6509
  Vector type: Mammalian Expression
  Selectable markers: Puromycin
Growth in bacteria
  Bacterial resistance: Ampicillin, 100 μg/mL
  Growth temperature: 37°C
  Growth strain: DH5alpha
  Copy number: High Copy
Gene/Insert
  Gene/Insert name: GATA4
  Species: H. sapiens (human)
  Insert size (bp): 1328
  Mutation: Codon-optimized
  Entrez Gene: GATA4 (a.k.a. ASD2, TACHD, TOF, VSD1)
  Promoter: TET3G-miniCMV
  Tag / fusion protein: HA (C terminal on insert)
  Cloning method: Gateway Cloning
Terms and licenses: Academic/Nonprofit Terms; Industry Terms: Not Available to Industry
Depositor comments: Also expresses rTTA and puromycin acetyltransferase
How to cite: pPB-cT3G-cERP2-GATA4 was a gift from George Church (Addgene plasmid # 192896 ; http://n2t.net/addgene:192896 ; RRID:Addgene_192896)
