[The description below was written by a language model from this plasmid's Addgene catalogue record and pLannotate feature annotations shown in this document.]
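Description:
pPB-cT3G-cERP2-GATA4 is a mammalian expression plasmid built as a piggyBac transposon vector for doxycycline-inducible expression of human GATA4. It derives from the PB-CT3G-CERP2-MG backbone and is maintained in E. coli through a high-copy ColE1/pUC-type origin with ampicillin resistance (AmpR). The feature table, generated automatically from the full 7.8 kb sequence, does not annotate the piggyBac terminal repeats or the barcode mentioned in the catalogue entry. Several short hits (SNR52 promoter, gRNA scaffold, lacZα, lacI, rop and bom fragments) appear to be small partial matches or backbone remnants rather than functional parts, although the record does not address them.

The payload is a codon-optimized GATA4 coding sequence inserted by Gateway cloning and therefore flanked by attB1 and attB2 sites. It is driven by a third-generation Tet-responsive promoter (listed as TET3G-miniCMV, annotated as TRE3GV spanning the sequence origin) and followed by a C-terminal HA tag and an SV40 polyadenylation signal. A second cassette in the opposite orientation uses a CMV enhancer joined to the EF-1α core promoter to express a reverse tetracycline transactivator and puromycin N-acetyltransferase (pac), ending in another SV40 poly(A) signal; how the two coding regions are linked is not annotated. Because activator, selection marker and responsive transgene sit on one vector, cells supplied with piggyBac transposase can integrate everything at once, be selected with puromycin, and be induced with doxycycline. The associated work used transcription factor overexpression to direct human iPSCs toward ovarian granulosa-like cells.
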