Features (pLannotate 1.2.2; 27 found; start..end, strand, type, name):
      8..54      +  promoter       TRE3GV promoter (fragment): 3rd-generation Tet-responsive promoter that can be activated by binding of Tet-On® 3G, optimized for retroviral and lentiviral vectors
    113..130     +  protein_bind   attB1 (fragment): mutant version of attB; core recombination site for the Gateway® BP reaction BP Clonase™
    136..1461    +  CDS            GATA4: GATA4_HUMAN - Experimental evidence at protein level: Swiss-Prot protein existence level 1. Transcriptional activator that binds to the consensus sequence 5'-AGATAG-3' and plays a key role in cardiac development and function (PubMed:24000169, PubMed:27984724). In cooperation with TBX5, it binds to cardiac super-enhancers and promotes cardiomyocyte gene expression, while it downregulates endocardial and endothelial gene expression (PubMed:27984724). Involved in bone morphogenetic protein (BMP)-mediated induction of cardiac-specific gene expression. Binds to BMP response element (BMPRE) DNA sequ
   1464..1487    -  protein_bind   attB2: mutant version of attB; recombination site for the Gateway® BP reaction BP Clonase™
   1489..1517    +  CDS            3xHA (fragment): three tandem HA epitope tags
   1555..1577    +  promoter       SNR52 promoter (fragment): promoter for the S. cerevisiae small nucleolar RNA gene SNR52
   1598..1621    +  misc_RNA       gRNA scaffold (fragment): guide RNA scaffold for the Streptococcus pyogenes CRISPR/Cas9 system
   1682..1816    -  polyA_signal   SV40 poly(A) signal: SV40 polyadenylation signal
   2129..2286    +  CDS            lacZα (fragment): LacZα fragment of β-galactosidase; lacZ fragment
   2292..2391    -  misc_feature   bom (fragment): basis of mobility region from pBR322
   2495..2530    -  CDS            rop (fragment): Rop protein, which maintains plasmids at low copy number; rop
   2626..2730    +  promoter       AmpR promoter: bla
   2731..3591    +  CDS            AmpR: β-lactamase; bla; confers resistance to ampicillin, carbenicillin, and related antibiotics
   3762..4350    +  rep_origin     ori: high-copy-number ColE1/pMB1/pBR322/pUC origin of replication
   4533..4625    +  CDS            lacI (fragment): lac repressor; lacI; The lac repressor binds to the lac operator to inhibit transcription in E. coli. This inhibition can be relieved by adding lactose or isopropyl-β-D-thiogalactopyranoside (IPTG).
   4631..4714    +  CDS            lacI (fragment): lac repressor; lacI; The lac repressor binds to the lac operator to inhibit transcription in E. coli. This inhibition can be relieved by adding lactose or isopropyl-β-D-thiogalactopyranoside (IPTG).
   4727..4748    +  protein_bind   CAP binding site: CAP binding activates transcription in the presence of cAMP. E. coli catabolite activator protein
   4763..4793    +  promoter       lac promoter: promoter for the E. coli lac operon
   4801..4817    +  protein_bind   lac operator: The lac repressor binds to the lac operator to inhibit transcription in E. coli. This inhibition can be relieved by adding lactose or isopropyl-β-D-thiogalactopyranoside (IPTG). lac repressor encoded by lacI
   5105..5186    -  polyA_signal   SV40 poly(A) signal: SV40 polyadenylation signal
   5209..5292    -  CDS            large T antigen (fragment): large T antigen from SV40 (simian virus 40)
   5306..5902    -  CDS            pac: PUAC_STRAD - Protein predicted: Swiss-Prot protein existence level 4. Detoxification of puromycin. From Streptomyces alboniger.
   5975..6085    -  CDS            VP48: 3 tandem repeats of the minimal activation domain of herpes simplex virus VP16 (Cheng et al., 2013)
   6015..6712    -  CDS            rtTA3 (fragment): reverse tetracycline transactivator 3 activates expression from Tet-responsive promoters in the presence of doxycycline
   6765..6976    -  promoter       EF-1α core promoter: core promoter for human elongation factor EF-1α
   6977..7356    -  enhancer       CMV enhancer: human cytomegalovirus immediate early enhancer
   7557..1       +  promoter       TRE3GV promoter (fragment) (across the origin): 3rd-generation Tet-responsive promoter that can be activated by binding of Tet-On® 3G, optimized for retroviral and lentiviral vectors
>Addgene plasmid #192896 | pPB-cT3G-cERP2-GATA4 | addgene full sequence | sequence record 376978 | Addgene NGS Result
TAAGCTTGCCTATATAAGCAGAGCTCGTTTAGTGAACCGTCAGATCGCCTGGAGACGCCATCCACGCTGT
TTTGACCTCCATAGAAGACACCGGGACCGATCCAGCCTACCACAAGTTTGTACAAAAAAGTTGGCATGTA
CCAGAGCCTGGCTATGGCTGCTAATCATGGACCTCCCCCTGGAGCCTATGAAGCCGGAGGACCTGGCGCT
TTTATGCATGGAGCTGGCGCCGCTTCTTCTCCCGTGTATGTGCCTACACCTAGAGTGCCCAGCAGCGTGC
TGGGCCTTTCTTATCTTCAGGGAGGAGGAGCAGGATCTGCTTCTGGCGGAGCTTCAGGCGGATCTTCTGG
AGGCGCTGCTTCAGGTGCTGGACCTGGAACTCAACAGGGATCTCCTGGATGGTCACAGGCAGGAGCTGAT
GGAGCCGCTTATACCCCTCCTCCTGTGAGCCCCAGGTTTAGCTTTCCTGGCACAACAGGCTCTTTAGCTG
CCGCTGCTGCTGCAGCCGCAGCTAGAGAAGCAGCTGCATATTCTAGTGGCGGAGGAGCTGCTGGAGCCGG
CTTAGCTGGAAGAGAGCAGTACGGAAGAGCCGGATTTGCCGGAAGCTATAGCAGCCCTTACCCTGCCTAT
ATGGCCGATGTTGGCGCATCTTGGGCAGCCGCCGCAGCAGCTTCTGCAGGACCTTTTGACTCACCTGTGC
TTCACTCTCTGCCTGGCAGAGCTAATCCTGCCGCCAGACATCCCAACCTGGACATGTTCGACGACTTCAG
CGAGGGCAGAGAATGCGTGAACTGCGGAGCCATGAGCACCCCCCTTTGGAGAAGAGACGGCACCGGCCAC
TACCTTTGCAATGCCTGTGGCCTGTACCACAAGATGAACGGCATCAACAGACCCCTGATCAAGCCCCAGA
GAAGACTGAGCGCTAGCAGAAGAGTGGGCCTGTCCTGCGCCAATTGCCAGACCACAACCACCACACTGTG
GAGGAGAAATGCCGAGGGCGAGCCTGTGTGTAACGCCTGTGGACTGTACATGAAGCTGCACGGCGTGCCC
AGACCTCTGGCCATGAGAAAGGAGGGCATCCAGACCAGAAAGAGAAAGCCCAAGAACCTGAACAAGAGCA
AGACCCCCGCTGCTCCTTCTGGAAGCGAGAGCCTGCCTCCAGCCTCTGGAGCCAGCAGCAATAGCTCTAA
CGCCACCACATCTTCTTCTGAGGAGATGAGGCCCATCAAAACCGAGCCAGGCCTGAGCAGCCACTACGGC
CACAGCTCTAGCGTGAGCCAGACTTTTAGCGTGTCTGCCATGTCAGGCCACGGACCTAGCATTCACCCTG
TGCTGAGCGCCCTGAAGTTGAGCCCACAGGGCTATGCTTCTCCTGTGTCTCAGAGCCCTCAGACCTCCAG
CAAGCAGGACTCCTGGAATTCTCTGGTGCTGGCCGACAGCCACGGCGATATCATCACCGCCTGCCCAACT
TTCTTGTACAAAGTGGTATACCCATACGATGTTCCAGATTACGCTTAGTAATGAGAAATACTCAGAAGAT
GTCACTCACCATAGTCCGCAGTGAAAGATAAATGATCCGTCCAGAAAGAACCCATTAGTTTTAGAGCTAG
AAATAGCAAGTAGGCCACTGAGCAAGAACTATGAATGAGATCTTTAGACATATTGCGGCCGCTTTCTCCG
CGATCCAGACATGATAAGATACATTGATGAGTTTGGACAAACCAAAACTAGAATGCAGTGAAAAAAATGC
CTTATTTGTGAAATTTGTGATGCTATTGCCTTATTTGTAACCATTATAAGCTGCAATAAACAAGTTATCT
ATAACAAGAAAATATATATATAATAAGTTATCACGTAAGTAGAACATGAAATAACAATATAATTATCGTA
TGAGTTAAATCTTAAAAGTCACGTAAAAGATAATCATGCGTCATTTTGACTCACGCGGTCGTTATAGTTC
AAAATCAGTGACACTTACCGCATTGACAAGCACGCCTCACGGGAGCTCCAAGCGGCGACTGAGATGTCCT
AAATGCACAGCGACGGATTCGCGCTATTTAGAAAGAGAGAGCAATATTTCAAGAATGCATGCGTCAATTT
TACGCAGACTATCTTTCTAGGGTTAAGAATTCACTGGCCGTCGTTTTACAACGTCGTGACTGGGAAAACC
CTGGCGTTACCCAACTTAATCGCCTTGCAGCACATCCCCCTTTCGCCAGCTGGCGTAATAGCGAAGAGGC
CCGCACCGATCGCCCTTCCCAACAGTTGCGCAGCCTGAATGGCGAATGGCGCCTGATGCGGTATTTTCTC
CTTACGCATCTGTGCGGTATTTCACACCGCATATGGTGCACTCTCAGTACAATCTGCTCTGATGCCGCAT
AGTTAAGCCAGCCCCGACACCCGCCAACACCCGCTGACGCGCCCTGACGGGCTTGTCTGCTCCCGGCATC
CGCTTACAGACAAGCTGTGACCATGTCTCCGGGAGCTGCATGTGTCAGAGGTTTTCACCGTCATCACCGA
AACACGCGAGTTCGAAAGGGCCTCGTGATACGCCTATTTTTATAGGTTAATGTCATGATAATAATGGTTT
CTTAGACGTCAGGTGGCACTTTTCGGGGAAATGTGCGCGGAACCCCTATTTGTTTATTTTTCTAAATACA
TTCAAATATGTATCCGCTCATGAGACAATAACCCTGATAAATGCTTCAATAATATTGAAAAAGGAAGAGT
ATGAGTATTCAACATTTCCGTGTCGCCCTTATTCCCTTTTTTGCGGCATTTTGCCTTCCTGTTTTTGCTC
ACCCAGAAACGCTGGTGAAAGTAAAAGATGCTGAAGATCAGTTGGGTGCACGAGTGGGTTACATCGAACT
GGATCTCAACAGCGGTAAGATCCTTGAGAGTTTTCGCCCCGAAGAACGTTTTCCAATGATGAGCACTTTT
AAAGTTCTGCTATGTGGCGCGGTATTATCCCGTATTGACGCCGGGCAAGAGCAACTCGGTCGCCGCATAC
ACTATTCTCAGAATGACTTGGTTGAGTACTCACCAGTCACAGAAAAGCATCTTACGGATGGCATGACAGT
AAGAGAATTATGCAGTGCTGCCATAACCATGAGTGATAACACTGCGGCCAACTTACTTCTGACAACGATC
GGAGGACCGAAGGAGCTAACCGCTTTTTTGCACAACATGGGGGATCATGTAACTCGCCTTGATCGTTGGG
AACCGGAGCTGAATGAAGCCATACCAAACGACGAGCGTGACACCACGATGCCTGTAGCAATGGCAACAAC
GTTGCGCAAACTATTAACTGGCGAACTACTTACTCTAGCTTCCCGGCAACAATTAATAGACTGGATGGAG
GCGGATAAAGTTGCAGGACCACTTCTGCGCTCGGCCCTTCCGGCTGGCTGGTTTATTGCTGATAAATCTG
GAGCCGGTGAGCGTGGTTCACGCGGTATCATTGCAGCACTGGGGCCAGATGGTAAGCCCTCCCGTATCGT
AGTTATCTACACGACGGGGAGTCAGGCAACTATGGATGAACGAAATAGACAGATCGCTGAGATAGGTGCC
TCACTGATTAAGCATTGGTAACTGTCAGACCAAGTTTACTCATATATACTTTAGATTGATTTAAAACTTC
ATTTTTAATTTAAAAGGATCTAGGTGAAGATCCTTTTTGATAATCTCATGACCAAAATCCCTTAACGTGA
GTTTTCGTTCCACTGAGCGTCAGACCCCGTAGAAAAGATCAAAGGATCTTCTTGAGATCCTTTTTTTCTG
CGCGTAATCTGCTGCTTGCAAACAAAAAAACCACCGCTACCAGCGGTGGTTTGTTTGCCGGATCAAGAGC
TACCAACTCTTTTTCCGAAGGTAACTGGCTTCAGCAGAGCGCAGATACCAAATACTGTTCTTCTAGTGTA
GCCGTAGTTAGGCCACCACTTCAAGAACTCTGTAGCACCGCCTACATACCTCGCTCTGCTAATCCTGTTA
CCAGTGGCTGCTGCCAGTGGCGATAAGTCGTGTCTTACCGGGTTGGACTCAAGACGATAGTTACCGGATA
AGGCGCAGCGGTCGGGCTGAACGGGGGGTTCGTGCACACAGCCCAGCTTGGAGCGAACGACCTACACCGA
ACTGAGATACCTACAGCGTGAGCTATGAGAAAGCGCCACGCTTCCCGAAGGGAGAAAGGCGGACAGGTAT
CCGGTAAGCGGCAGGGTCGGAACAGGAGAGCGCACGAGGGAGCTTCCAGGGGGAAACGCCTGGTATCTTT
ATAGTCCTGTCGGGTTTCGCCACCTCTGACTTGAGCGTCGATTTTTGTGATGCTCGTCAGGGGGGCGGAG
CCTATGGAAAAACGCCAGCAACGCGGCCTTTTTACGGTTCCTGGCCTTTTGCTGGCCTTTTGCTCACATG
TTCTTTCCTGCGTTATCCCCTGATTCTGTGGATAACCGTATTACCGCCTTTGAGTGAGCTGATACCGCTC
GCCGCAGCCGAACGACCGAGCGCAGCGAGTCAGTGAGCGAGGAAGCGGATGAGCGCCCAATACGCAAACC
GCCTCTCACCGCGCGTTGGCCGATTCATTAATGCAGCTGGCACGACAGGTTTCCCGACTGGAAAGCGGGC
AGTGAGCGCAACGCAAACCGCCTCTCCCCGCGCGTTGGCCGATTCATTAATGCAGCTGGCACGACAGGTT
TCCCGACTGGAAAGCGGGCAGTGAGCGCAACGCAATTAATGTGAGTTAGCTCACTCATTAGGCACCCCAG
GCTTTACACTTTATGCTTCCGGCTCGTATGTTGTGTGGAATTGTGAGCGGATAACAATTTCACACAGGAA
ACAGCTATGACCATGATTACGCCAAGGTCGACTTAACCCTAGAAAGATAATCATATTGTGACGTACGTTA
AAGATAATCATGCGTAAAATTGACGCATGTGTTTTATCGGTCTGTATATCGAGGTTTATTTATTAATTTG
AATAGATATTAAGTTTTATTATATTTACACTTACATACTAATAATAAATTCAACAAACAATTTATTTATG
TTTATTTATTTATTAAAAAAAAACAAAAACTCAAAATTTCTTCTATAAAGTAACAAAACTTTTAGCAGTG
AAAAAAATGCTTTATTTGTGAAATTTGTGATGCTATTGCTTTATTTGTAACCATTATAAGCTGCAATAAA
CAAGTTAACAACAACAATTGCATTCATTTTATGTTTCAGGTTCAGGGGGAGGTGTGGGAGGTTTTTTAAA
GCAAGTAAAACCTCTACAAATGTGGTATGGCTGATTATGATCCTCTGGAGATTCATGCGCCAGGTTTTCT
GGTCATGCACCACGTTCGTGGGCCCTCAGGAACCTCCACGTCAGCGGTAACTGTGAAGCCCAGTCGCTCG
TAAAAAGGAAGATTCCGGGGAGCACTGGTTTCGAGGAACGCCGGCACGCCAGCCCGTTCCGCGGCCTCAA
CACCAGGAAGAACGACAGCGCTTCCCAAACCTTTACCTTGGTGATCTGGGCTGACACCGACAGTGGCAAG
AAACCACGCAGGCTCCTTTGGTCTATGAGGAGCCAGCAAGCCCTCCATTTGCTGTTGTGCCGCCAACCTA
CTCCCTGACAGCTCGGCCATCCGCGGACCTATTTCCGCGAACACTGCGCCGGCTTCGACGCTTTCCGGAG
TAGTCCAGACCGCAACTGCGGCACCATCGTCCGCAACCCAAACTTTACCAATGTCCAGACCCACGCGCGT
AAGAAACAGCTCTTGCAACTCAGTTACCCTCTCTATGTGTCTGTCCGGATCTACGGTATGGCGGGTCGCT
GGATAATCTGCAAATGCTGCGGCAAGTGTTCGGACAGCCCGTGGTACATCGTCACGGGTAGCGAGCCTAA
CAGTGGGCTTATATTCCGTCATGGGGCCGGGGTTCTCCTCCACGTCGCCGGCCTGCTTCAGCAGGCTGAA
GTTGGTGGCGCCGCTGCCCCCGGGGAGCATGTCAAGGTCAAAATCGTCAAGAGCGTCAGCAGGCAGCATA
TCAAGGTCAAAGTCGTCAAGGGCATCGGCTGGGAGCATGTCTAAGTCAAAATCGTCAAGGGCGTCGGTCG
GCCCGCCGCTTTCGCACTTTAGCTGTTTCTCCAGGCCACATATGATTAGTTCCAGGCCGAAAAGGAAGGC
AGGTTCGGCTCCCTGCCGGTCGAACAGCTCAATTGCTTGTTTCAGAAGTGGGGGCATAGAATCGGTGGTA
GGTGTCTCTCTTTCCTCTTTTGCTACTTGATGCTCCTGTTCCTCCAATACGCAGCCCAGTGTAAAGTGGC
CCACGGCGGACAGAGCGTACAGTGCGTTCTCCAGGGAGAAGCCTTGCTGACACAGGAACGCGAGCTGATT
TTCCAGGGTTTCGTACTGTTTCTCTGTTGGGCGGGTGCCGAGATGCACTTTAGCCCCGTCACGATGTGAG
AGGAGAGCACAGCGGTATGACTTGGCGTTGTTCCGCAGAAAGTCTTGCCATGACTCGCCTTCCAGGGGGC
AGGAGTGGGTATGATGCCTGTCCAGCATCTCGATTGGCAGGGCATCGAGCAGGGCCCGCTTGTTCTTCAC
GTGCCAGTACAGGGTAGGCTGCTCAACTCCCAGCTTTTGAGCGAGTTTCCTTGTCGTCAGGCCTTCGATA
CCGACTCCATTGAGTAATTCCAGAGCAGAGTTTATGACTTTGCTCTTGTCCAGTCTAGACATCTTATCGT
CATCGTCTTTGTAATCCATGGTGGCGGATCCCGCGTCACGACACCTGTGTTCTGGCGGCAAACCCGTTGC
GAAAAAGAACGTTCACGGCGACTACTGCACTTATATACGGTTCTCCCCCACCCTCGGGAAAAAGGCGGAG
CCAGTACACGACATCACTTTCCCAGTTTACCCCGCGCCACCTTCTCTAGGCACCGGTTCAATTGCCGACC
CCTCCCCCCAACTTCTCGGGCACTGTGGGCCATGTGCGCTCTGCCCCATGGTAATAGCCATGACTAATAC
GTAGATGTACTGCCAAGTAGGAAAGTGCCATAAGGTCATGTACTGGGCATAATGCCAGGCGGGCCATTTA
CCGTCATTGACGTCAATAGGGGGCGTACTTGGCATATGATACACTTGATGTACTGCCAAGTGGGCAGTTT
ACCGTAAATACTCCACCCATTGACGTCAATGGAAAGTGCCTATTGGCGTTACTATGGGAACATACGTCAT
TATTGACGTCAATGGGCGGGGGTCGTTGGGCGGTCAGCCAGGCGGGCCATTTACCGTAAGTTATGTAACG
CGGAACTCCATATATGGGCTATGAACTAATGACCCCGTAATTGATTACTATTAATAACTAGTCAATAATC
AATGTCATAAGCTCTAATCGCATAATCGAGCTAAGAGCGATTAATATGCTTAGCTAGCTTAGCTAAGCTA
GATTTCTCTATTCTCCCACAATATATAGCAGCTATTAGCTTAGCAGTCCGAATACGATCGTCCACGATCC
ATAAGCGTAACACATTTGAGTAGCGACTGACGGGCACCGGAGCCACTCGAGTGGAATTATCACCTCGAGT
TTACTCCCTATCAGTGATAGAGAACGTATGAAGAGTTTACTCCCTATCAGTGATAGAGAACGTATGCAGA
CTTTACTCCCTATCAGTGATAGAGAACGTATAAGGAGTTTACTCCCTATCAGTGATAGAGAACGTATGAC
CAGTTTACTCCCTATCAGTGATAGAGAACGTATCTACAGTTTACTCCCTATCAGTGATAGAGAACGTATA
TCCAGTTTACTCCCTATCAGTGATAGAGAACGTA
